Addgene plasmid #225960: pCF142_U6-sgRNA
Purpose: U6-sgRNA (recipient). Expresses U6-sgRNA (recipient) for VLP production. This is a recipient vector for cloning of specific SpyCas9 sgRNAs.
Depositing lab: Christof Fellmann. Depositing organization: J. David Gladstone Institutes. Publication: Characterizing and controlling CRISPR repair outcomes in nondividing human cells. Ramadoss GN, Namaganda SJ, Kumar MM, Hamilton JR, Sharma R, Chow KG, Workley LA, Macklin BL, Sun M, Ha AS, Liu JC, Fellmann C, Watry HL, Dierks PH, Bose RS, Jin J, Perez BS, Sandoval Espinoza CR, Matia MP, Lu SH, Judge LM, Shy BR, Nussenzweig A, Adamson B, Murthy N, Doudna JA, Kampmann M, Conklin BR. Nat Commun. 2025 Nov 17;16(1):9883. doi: 10.1038/s41467-025-66058-3. PubMed 41249169.
Backbone
  Vector backbone: pCF142
  Vector type: Mammalian Expression
Growth in bacteria
  Bacterial resistance: Ampicillin, 100 μg/mL
  Growth temperature: 37°C
  Growth strain: DH5alpha
  Copy number: Unknown
Gene/Insert
  Gene/Insert name: U6-sgRNA (recipient)
  gRNA/shRNA sequence: ggagacggaggacgacgaacgtctct
  Species: Spacer (Esp3I)
Terms and licenses: Academic/Nonprofit Terms; Industry Terms: Not Available to Industry
Depositor comments: Please visit https://doi.org/10.1101/2024.06.25.600517 for bioRxiv preprint.
How to cite: pCF142_U6-sgRNA was a gift from Christof Fellmann (Addgene plasmid # 225960 ; http://n2t.net/addgene:225960 ; RRID:Addgene_225960)
