[The description below was written by a language model from this plasmid's Addgene catalogue record and pLannotate feature annotations shown in this document.]
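Description:
pCF142_U6-sgRNA is a small (about 3.3 kb) mammalian expression plasmid that serves as a recipient vector for cloning Streptococcus pyogenes Cas9 single guide RNAs. The feature table shows a pBluescript-style cloning backbone: a high-copy ColE1/pUC-type origin for replication in E. coli, an ampicillin resistance gene (β-lactamase) with its own promoter for selection, an f1 phage origin, and remnants of the lacZα region with lac promoter/operator elements and flanking T7 and T3 promoters. These bacterial elements are leftovers of the parental vector and play no part in the construct's function in mammalian cells. No mammalian selection marker or reporter is annotated.

The payload sits in the former multiple cloning site. A human U6 promoter, transcribed by RNA polymerase III, is followed by a short gap and then an SpyCas9 tracrRNA-derived guide scaffold. According to the record, the gap holds a placeholder spacer carrying Esp3I sites rather than a functional targeting sequence. Esp3I is a type IIS enzyme, so digestion is expected to excise the placeholder and leave defined overhangs into which annealed oligonucleotides encoding a chosen spacer can be ligated. This produces a complete sgRNA directly downstream of the U6 promoter.

The stated purpose is expression of sgRNA in producer cells during virus-like particle (VLP) production. The plasmid itself encodes no Cas9 or particle components, so these would have to be supplied from separate constructs. The associated work concerns CRISPR repair outcomes in nondividing human cells.
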