Features (pLannotate 1.2.2; 14 found; start..end, strand, type, name):
     30..458     -  rep_origin     f1 ori (sequence partly withheld): f1 bacteriophage origin of replication; arrow indicates direction of (+) strand synthesis
    463..620     -  CDS            lacZα (fragment): LacZα fragment of β-galactosidase; lacZ fragment
    623..641     +  promoter       T7 promoter: promoter for bacteriophage T7 RNA polymerase
    650..679     +  misc_feature   MCS (fragment): pBluescript multiple cloning site
    680..920     +  promoter       U6 promoter: RNA polymerase III promoter for human U6 snRNA
    973..1040    +  misc_RNA       tracrRNA (fragment): trans-activating CRISPR RNA for the Streptococcus pyogenes CRISPR/Cas9 system
   1073..1091    -  promoter       T3 promoter: promoter for bacteriophage T3 RNA polymerase
   1136..1152    -  protein_bind   lac operator: The lac repressor binds to the lac operator to inhibit transcription in E. coli. This inhibition can be relieved by adding lactose or isopropyl-β-D-thiogalactopyranoside (IPTG). lac repressor encoded by lacI
   1160..1190    -  promoter       lac promoter: promoter for the E. coli lac operon
   1205..1226    -  protein_bind   CAP binding site: CAP binding activates transcription in the presence of cAMP. E. coli catabolite activator protein
   1239..1331    -  CDS            lacI (fragment): lac repressor; lacI; The lac repressor binds to the lac operator to inhibit transcription in E. coli. This inhibition can be relieved by adding lactose or isopropyl-β-D-thiogalactopyranoside (IPTG).
   1514..2102    -  rep_origin     ori: high-copy-number ColE1/pMB1/pBR322/pUC origin of replication
   2273..3133    -  CDS            AmpR: β-lactamase; bla; confers resistance to ampicillin, carbenicillin, and related antibiotics
   3134..3238    -  promoter       AmpR promoter: bla
>Addgene plasmid #225960 | pCF142_U6-sgRNA | addgene full sequence | sequence record 450757 | Addgene NGS Result
CTAAATTGTAAGCGTTAATATTTTGTTAAAATTCGCGTTAAATTTTTGTTAAATCAGCTCATTTTTTAAC
CAATAGGCCGAAATCGGCAAAATCCCTTATAAATCAAAAGAATAGACCGAGATAGGGT
[37 nt withheld, positions 129-165]
AAAGAACGTGGACTCCAACGTCAAAGG
[49 nt withheld, positions 193-241]
T
[91 nt withheld, positions 243-333]
G
[124 nt withheld, positions 335-458]
CCCATTCGCCATTCAGGCTGCGCAACTGTTGGGAAGGGCGATCGGTGCGGGCCTCTTCGCTATTACGCCA
GCTGGCGAAAGGGGGATGTGCTGCAAGGCGATTAAGTTGGGTAACGCCAGGGTTTTCCCAGTCACGACGT
TGTAAAACGACGGCCAGTGAATTGTAATACGACTCACTATAGGGCGAATTGGAGCTCCACCGCGGTGGCG
GCCGCTCTAGAGAGGGCCTATTTCCCATGATTCCTTCATATTTGCATATACGATACAAGGCTGTTAGAGA
GATAATTAGAATTAATTTGACTGTAAACACAAAGATATTAGTACAAAATACGTGACGTAGAAAGTAATAA
TTTCTTGGGTAGTTTGCAGTTTTAAAATTATGTTTTAAAATGGACTATCATATGCTTACCGTAACTTGAA
AGTATTTCGATTTCTTGGCTTTATATATCTTGTGGAAAGGACGAAACACCGGAGACGGAGGACGACGAAC
GTCTCTGTTTAAGAGCTATGCTGGAAACAGCATAGCAAGTTTAAATAAGGCTAGTCCGTTATCAACTTGA
AAAAGTGGCACCGAGTCGGTGCTTTTTTTGAATTCTAGGTACCAGCTTTTGTTCCCTTTAGTGAGGGTTA
ATTTCGAGCTTGGCGTAATCATGGTCATAGCTGTTTCCTGTGTGAAATTGTTATCCGCTCACAATTCCAC
ACAACATACGAGCCGGAAGCATAAAGTGTAAAGCCTGGGGTGCCTAATGAGTGAGCTAACTCACATTAAT
TGCGTTGCGCTCACTGCCCGCTTTCCAGTCGGGAAACCTGTCGTGCCAGCTGCATTAATGAATCGGCCAA
CGCGCGGGGAGAGGCGGTTTGCGTATTGGGCGCTCTTCCGCTTCCTCGCTCACTGACTCGCTGCGCTCGG
TCGTTCGGCTGCGGCGAGCGGTATCAGCTCACTCAAAGGCGGTAATACGGTTATCCACAGAATCAGGGGA
TAACGCAGGAAAGAACATGTGAGCAAAAGGCCAGCAAAAGGCCAGGAACCGTAAAAAGGCCGCGTTGCTG
GCGTTTTTCCATAGGCTCCGCCCCCCTGACGAGCATCACAAAAATCGACGCTCAAGTCAGAGGTGGCGAA
ACCCGACAGGACTATAAAGATACCAGGCGTTTCCCCCTGGAAGCTCCCTCGTGCGCTCTCCTGTTCCGAC
CCTGCCGCTTACCGGATACCTGTCCGCCTTTCTCCCTTCGGGAAGCGTGGCGCTTTCTCATAGCTCACGC
TGTAGGTATCTCAGTTCGGTGTAGGTCGTTCGCTCCAAGCTGGGCTGTGTGCACGAACCCCCCGTTCAGC
CCGACCGCTGCGCCTTATCCGGTAACTATCGTCTTGAGTCCAACCCGGTAAGACACGACTTATCGCCACT
GGCAGCAGCCACTGGTAACAGGATTAGCAGAGCGAGGTATGTAGGCGGTGCTACAGAGTTCTTGAAGTGG
TGGCCTAACTACGGCTACACTAGAAGAACAGTATTTGGTATCTGCGCTCTGCTGAAGCCAGTTACCTTCG
GAAAAAGAGTTGGTAGCTCTTGATCCGGCAAACAAACCACCGCTGGTAGCGGTGGTTTTTTTGTTTGCAA
GCAGCAGATTACGCGCAGAAAAAAAGGATCTCAAGAAGATCCTTTGATCTTTTCTACGGGGTCTGACGCT
CAGTGGAACGAAAACTCACGTTAAGGGATTTTGGTCATGAGATTATCAAAAAGGATCTTCACCTAGATCC
TTTTAAATTAAAAATGAAGTTTTAAATCAATCTAAAGTATATATGAGTAAACTTGGTCTGACAGTTACCA
ATGCTTAATCAGTGAGGCACCTATCTCAGCGATCTGTCTATTTCGTTCATCCATAGTTGCCTGACTCCCC
GTCGTGTAGATAACTACGATACGGGAGGGCTTACCATCTGGCCCCAGTGCTGCAATGATACCGCGAGACC
CACGCTCACCGGCTCCAGATTTATCAGCAATAAACCAGCCAGCCGGAAGGGCCGAGCGCAGAAGTGGTCC
TGCAACTTTATCCGCCTCCATCCAGTCTATTAATTGTTGCCGGGAAGCTAGAGTAAGTAGTTCGCCAGTT
AATAGTTTGCGCAACGTTGTTGCCATTGCTACAGGCATCGTGGTGTCACGCTCGTCGTTTGGTATGGCTT
CATTCAGCTCCGGTTCCCAACGATCAAGGCGAGTTACATGATCCCCCATGTTGTGCAAAAAAGCGGTTAG
CTCCTTCGGTCCTCCGATCGTTGTCAGAAGTAAGTTGGCCGCAGTGTTATCACTCATGGTTATGGCAGCA
CTGCATAATTCTCTTACTGTCATGCCATCCGTAAGATGCTTTTCTGTGACTGGTGAGTACTCAACCAAGT
CATTCTGAGAATAGTGTATGCGGCGACCGAGTTGCTCTTGCCCGGCGTCAATACGGGATAATACCGCGCC
ACATAGCAGAACTTTAAAAGTGCTCATCATTGGAAAACGTTCTTCGGGGCGAAAACTCTCAAGGATCTTA
CCGCTGTTGAGATCCAGTTCGATGTAACCCACTCGTGCACCCAACTGATCTTCAGCATCTTTTACTTTCA
CCAGCGTTTCTGGGTGAGCAAAAACAGGAAGGCAAAATGCCGCAAAAAAGGGAATAAGGGCGACACGGAA
ATGTTGAATACTCATACTCTTCCTTTTTCAATATTATTGAAGCATTTATCAGGGTTATTGTCTCATGAGC
GGATACATATTTGAATGTATTTAGAAAAATAAACAAATAGGGGTTCCGCGCACATTTCCCCGAAAAGTGC
CAC
